Addgene plasmid #159470: pET15-EF1p3_mFAP2b
Purpose: Encodes for EF1p3_mFAP2b with an N-terminal 6xHis tag, thrombin epitope, and TEV epitope. Expression is controlled by the T7 promoter with E. coli codon optimization.
Depositing lab: David Baker. Depositing organization: University of Washington.
Backbone
  Vector backbone: pET15
  Vector type: Bacterial Expression
Growth in bacteria
  Bacterial resistance: Ampicillin, 100 μg/mL
  Growth temperature: 37°C
  Growth strain: DH5alpha
  Copy number: High Copy
Gene/Insert
  Gene/Insert name: EF1p3_mFAP2b
  Species: E. coli
  Tag / fusion protein: 6xHis-thrombin-TEV (N terminal on backbone)
  Cloning method: Gibson Cloning
Terms and licenses: Academic/Nonprofit Terms; Industry Terms: Not Available to Industry
How to cite: pET15-EF1p3_mFAP2b was a gift from David Baker (Addgene plasmid # 159470 ; http://n2t.net/addgene:159470 ; RRID:Addgene_159470)
