[The description below was written by a language model from this plasmid's Addgene catalogue record and pLannotate feature annotations shown in this document.]
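Description:
pET15-EF1p3_mFAP2b is a 6,125-nt bacterial expression plasmid built on the pET15 backbone for T7-driven production of the protein EF1p3_mFAP2b in E. coli. It is propagated through a ColE1/pMB1-type origin and selected with ampicillin via the β-lactamase gene under its own promoter. The catalogue lists it as high copy, although the feature table also shows the pBR322-derived rop gene and bom region, which are normally associated with lower copy number. Several tetracycline-resistance fragments and a tet promoter are annotated, but these are non-functional remnants of the pBR322 ancestry rather than a usable marker.

The expression cassette begins with a T7 promoter followed directly by a lac operator and the strong T7 gene 10 ribosome binding site, and it ends at a T7 terminator. A lacI gene with its own promoter is carried on the plasmid, so the repressor holds transcription off until IPTG or lactose is added in a host that supplies T7 RNA polymerase. The open reading frame starts with an N-terminal 6xHis tag (detected by the annotation software as a short fragment of a composite tag), followed by a thrombin cleavage site and, according to the record, a TEV protease site. This allows metal-affinity purification followed by tag removal with either protease. The EF1p3_mFAP2b coding sequence, inserted by Gibson assembly and codon-optimised for E. coli, lies between the tags and the terminator but is not itself annotated. The short "SET1" hit just before the terminator is probably backbone sequence rather than a deliberate solubility tag. The record does not describe the protein's function beyond its name, and the stated use is recombinant expression of the tagged protein.
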