Features (pLannotate 1.2.2; 20 found; start..end, strand, type, name):
      1..19      +  promoter       T7 promoter: promoter for bacteriophage T7 RNA polymerase
     20..44      +  protein_bind   lac operator: The lac repressor binds to the lac operator to inhibit transcription in E. coli. This inhibition can be relieved by adding lactose or isopropyl-β-D-thiogalactopyranoside (IPTG). lac repressor encoded by lacI
     59..81      +  RBS            RBS: efficient ribosome binding site from bacteriophage T7 gene 10 (Olins and Rangwala, 1989)
    100..117     +  CDS            capTEV™ (fragment): composite tag for in vivo biotinylation, TEV protease cleavage, and 6xHis tagging
    127..144     +  CDS            thrombin site: thrombin recognition and cleavage site
    584..633     +  CDS            SET1 (fragment): solubility-enhancement tag derived from T7 phage gene 10B
    641..688     +  terminator     T7 terminator: transcription terminator for bacteriophage T7 RNA polymerase
    711..815     -  CDS            TcR (fragment): tetracycline efflux protein; tet; confers resistance to tetracycline
    863..891     -  promoter       tet promoter: E. coli promoter for tetracycline efflux protein gene
   1004..1108    +  promoter       AmpR promoter: bla
   1109..1969    +  CDS            AmpR: β-lactamase; bla; confers resistance to ampicillin, carbenicillin, and related antibiotics
   2140..2728    +  rep_origin     ori: high-copy-number ColE1/pMB1/pBR322/pUC origin of replication
   2914..3053    -  misc_feature   bom: basis of mobility region from pBR322
   3155..3346    -  CDS            rop: Rop protein, which maintains plasmids at low copy number; rop
   3363..3743    +  CDS            YPB1_ECOLX: Protein predicted: Swiss-Prot protein existence level 4. From Escherichia coli.
   3985..4609    -  CDS            TcR (fragment): tetracycline efflux protein; tet; confers resistance to tetracycline
   4624..4645    -  protein_bind   CAP binding site: CAP binding activates transcription in the presence of cAMP. E. coli catabolite activator protein
   4658..5739    -  CDS            lacI: lac repressor; lacI; The lac repressor binds to the lac operator to inhibit transcription in E. coli. This inhibition can be relieved by adding lactose or isopropyl-β-D-thiogalactopyranoside (IPTG).
   5740..5817    -  promoter       lacI promoter: lacI
   5825..6104    -  CDS            TcR (fragment): tetracycline efflux protein; tet; confers resistance to tetracycline
>Addgene plasmid #159470 | pET15-EF1p3_mFAP2b | addgene full sequence | sequence record 316659 | Addgene NGS Result
TAATACGACTCACTATAGGGGAATTGTGAGCGGATAACAATTCCCCTCTAGAAATAATTTTGTTTAACTT
TAAGAAGGAGATATACTATGGCTAGCAGCCATCATCATCATCATCATAGCAGCGGCCTGGTGCCGCGCGG
CAGCTCCATGAGCCGTGCGAGCGGCGAGAACCTGTACTTTCAGGGTTCGAGTATGAGCCGTGCGGCGCAG
CTCCTGCCGGGTACCTGGCAGGTGACCATGACCAACGAAGACGGTCAGACCTCCCAGGGCCAGTGGCACT
TCCAGCCGCGTTCTCCGTACACCATGGACATTGTTGCTCAGGGTACCATCTCTGACGGTCGTCCGATCGT
TGGTTACGGTAAAGCGACCGTTAAAACCCCGGACACCCTGGACATAGACATCACCTACCCGTCTCTGGGT
AACATCAAAGCTCAGGGTCAGATAACCATGGACTCTCCGACCCAGTTCAAATGGGACGCAGAATATAAAG
GCGACAAAGATGGTGACGGCTATATTTCCGCCGCCGAAGCAGCAGCTCAGATTCTGACCGGTACCCTGCA
GCGTCAGGAATAATGAGGATCCGGCTGCTAACAAAGCCCGAAAGGAAGCTGAGTTGGCTGCTGCCACCGC
TGAGCAATAACTAGCATAACCCCTTGGGGCCTCTAAACGGGTCTTGAGGGGTTTTTTGCTGAAAGGAGGA
ACTATATCCGGATATCCCGCAAGAGGCCCGGCAGTACCGGCATAACCAAGCCTATGCCTACAGCATCCAG
GGTGACGGTGCCGAGGATGACGATGAGCGCATTGTTAGATTTCATACACGGTGCCTGACTGCGTTAGCAA
TTTAACTGTGATAAACTACCGCATTAAAGCTTATCGATGATAAGCTGTCAAACATGAGAATTCTTGAAGA
CGAAAGGGCCTCGTGATACGCCTATTTTTATAGGTTAATGTCATGATAATAATGGTTTCTTAGACGTCAG
GTGGCACTTTTCGGGGAAATGTGCGCGGAACCCCTATTTGTTTATTTTTCTAAATACATTCAAATATGTA
TCCGCTCATGAGACAATAACCCTGATAAATGCTTCAATAATATTGAAAAAGGAAGAGTATGAGTATTCAA
CATTTCCGTGTCGCCCTTATTCCCTTTTTTGCGGCATTTTGCCTTCCTGTTTTTGCTCACCCAGAAACGC
TGGTGAAAGTAAAAGATGCTGAAGATCAGTTGGGTGCACGAGTGGGTTACATCGAACTGGATCTCAACAG
CGGTAAGATCCTTGAGAGTTTTCGCCCCGAAGAACGTTTTCCAATGATGAGCACTTTTAAAGTTCTGCTA
TGTGGCGCGGTATTATCCCGTGTTGACGCCGGGCAAGAGCAACTCGGTCGCCGCATACACTATTCTCAGA
ATGACTTGGTTGAGTACTCACCAGTCACAGAAAAGCATCTTACGGATGGCATGACAGTAAGAGAATTATG
CAGTGCTGCCATAACCATGAGTGATAACACTGCGGCCAACTTACTTCTGACAACGATCGGAGGACCGAAG
GAGCTAACCGCTTTTTTGCACAACATGGGGGATCATGTAACTCGCCTTGATCGTTGGGAACCGGAGCTGA
ATGAAGCCATACCAAACGACGAGCGTGACACCACGATGCCTGCAGCAATGGCAACAACGTTGCGCAAACT
ATTAACTGGCGAACTACTTACTCTAGCTTCCCGGCAACAATTAATAGACTGGATGGAGGCGGATAAAGTT
GCAGGACCACTTCTGCGCTCGGCCCTTCCGGCTGGCTGGTTTATTGCTGATAAATCTGGAGCCGGTGAGC
GTGGGTCTCGCGGTATCATTGCAGCACTGGGGCCAGATGGTAAGCCCTCCCGTATCGTAGTTATCTACAC
GACGGGGAGTCAGGCAACTATGGATGAACGAAATAGACAGATCGCTGAGATAGGTGCCTCACTGATTAAG
CATTGGTAACTGTCAGACCAAGTTTACTCATATATACTTTAGATTGATTTAAAACTTCATTTTTAATTTA
AAAGGATCTAGGTGAAGATCCTTTTTGATAATCTCATGACCAAAATCCCTTAACGTGAGTTTTCGTTCCA
CTGAGCGTCAGACCCCGTAGAAAAGATCAAAGGATCTTCTTGAGATCCTTTTTTTCTGCGCGTAATCTGC
TGCTTGCAAACAAAAAAACCACCGCTACCAGCGGTGGTTTGTTTGCCGGATCAAGAGCTACCAACTCTTT
TTCCGAAGGTAACTGGCTTCAGCAGAGCGCAGATACCAAATACTGTCCTTCTAGTGTAGCCGTAGTTAGG
CCACCACTTCAAGAACTCTGTAGCACCGCCTACATACCTCGCTCTGCTAATCCTGTTACCAGTGGCTGCT
GCCAGTGGCGATAAGTCGTGTCTTACCGGGTTGGACTCAAGACGATAGTTACCGGATAAGGCGCAGCGGT
CGGGCTGAACGGGGGGTTCGTGCACACAGCCCAGCTTGGAGCGAACGACCTACACCGAACTGAGATACCT
ACAGCGTGAGCTATGAGAAAGCGCCACGCTTCCCGAAGGGAGAAAGGCGGACAGGTATCCGGTAAGCGGC
AGGGTCGGAACAGGAGAGCGCACGAGGGAGCTTCCAGGGGGAAACGCCTGGTATCTTTATAGTCCTGTCG
GGTTTCGCCACCTCTGACTTGAGCGTCGATTTTTGTGATGCTCGTCAGGGGGGCGGAGCCTATGGAAAAA
CGCCAGCAACGCGGCCTTTTTACGGTTCCTGGCCTTTTGCTGGCCTTTTGCTCACATGTTCTTTCCTGCG
TTATCCCCTGATTCTGTGGATAACCGTATTACCGCCTTTGAGTGAGCTGATACCGCTCGCCGCAGCCGAA
CGACCGAGCGCAGCGAGTCAGTGAGCGAGGAAGCGGAAGAGCGCCTGATGCGGTATTTTCTCCTTACGCA
TCTGTGCGGTATTTCACACCGCAATGGTGCACTCTCAGTACAATCTGCTCTGATGCCGCATAGTTAAGCC
AGTATACACTCCGCTATCGCTACGTGACTGGGTCATGGCTGCGCCCCGACACCCGCCAACACCCGCTGAC
GCGCCCTGACGGGCTTGTCTGCTCCCGGCATCCGCTTACAGACAAGCTGTGACCGTCTCCGGGAGCTGCA
TGTGTCAGAGGTTTTCACCGTCATCACCGAAACGCGCGAGGCAGCTGCGGTAAAGCTCATCAGCGTGGTC
GTGAAGCGATTCACAGATGTCTGCCTGTTCATCCGCGTCCAGCTCGTTGAGTTTCTCCAGAAGCGTTAAT
GTCTGGCTTCTGATAAAGCGGGCCATGTTAAGGGCGGTTTTTTCCTGTTTGGTCACTGATGCCTCCGTGT
AAGGGGGATTTCTGTTCATGGGGGTAATGATACCGATGAAACGAGAGAGGATGCTCACGATACGGGTTAC
TGATGATGAACATGCCCGGTTACTGGAACGTTGTGAGGGTAAACAACTGGCGGTATGGATGCGGCGGGAC
CAGAGAAAAATCACTCAGGGTCAATGCCAGCGCTTCGTTAATACAGATGTAGGTGTTCCACAGGGTAGCC
AGCAGCATCCTGCGATGCAGATCCGGAACATAATGGTGCAGGGCGCTGACTTCCGCGTTTCCAGACTTTA
CGAAACACGGAAACCGAAGACCATTCATGTTGTTGCTCAGGTCGCAGACGTTTTGCAGCAGCAGTCGCTT
CACGTTCGCTCGCGTATCGGTGATTCATTCTGCTAACCAGTAAGGCAACCCCGCCAGCCTAGCCGGGTCC
TCAACGACAGGAGCACGATCATGCGCACCCGTGGCCAGGACCCAACGCTGCCCGAGATGCGCCGCGTGCG
GCTGCTGGAGATGGCGGACGCGATGGATATGTTCTGCCAAGGGTTGGTTTGCGCATTCACAGTTCTCCGC
AAGAATTGATTGGCTCCAATTCTTGGAGTGGTGAATCCGTTAGCGAGGTGCCGCCGGCTTCCATTCAGGT
CGAGGTGGCCCGGCTCCATGCACCGCGACGCAACGCGGGGAGGCAGACAAGGTATAGGGCGGCGCCTACA
ATCCATGCCAACCCGTTCCATGTGCTCGCCGAGGCGGCATAAATCGCCGTGACGATCAGCGGTCCAATGA
TCGAAGTTAGGCTGGTAAGAGCCGCGAGCGATCCTTGAAGCTGTCCCTGATGGTCGTCATCTACCTGCCT
GGACAGCATGGCCTGCAACGCGGGCATCCCGATGCCGCCGGAAGCGAGAAGAATCATAATGGGGAAGGCC
ATCCAGCCTCGCGTCGCGAACGCCAGCAAGACGTAGCCCAGCGCGTCGGCCGCCATGCCGGCGATAATGG
CCTGCTTCTCGCCGAAACGTTTGGTGGCGGGACCAGTGACGAAGGCTTGAGCGAGGGCGTGCAAGATTCC
GAATACCGCAAGCGACAGGCCGATCATCGTCGCGCTCCAGCGAAAGCGGTCCTCGCCGAAAATGACCCAG
AGCGCTGCCGGCACCTGTCCTACGAGTTGCATGATAAAGAAGACAGTCATAAGTGCGGCGACGATAGTCA
TGCCCCGCGCCCACCGGAAGGAGCTGACTGGGTTGAAGGCTCTCAAGGGCATCGGTCGAGATCCCGGTGC
CTAATGAGTGAGCTAACTTACATTAATTGCGTTGCGCTCACTGCCCGCTTTCCAGTCGGGAAACTGTCGT
GCCAGCTGCATTAATGAATCGGCCAACGCGCGGGGAGAGGCGGTTTGCGTATTGGGCGCCAGGGTGGTTT
TTCTTTTCACCAGTGAGACGGGCAACAGCTGATTGCCCTTCACCGCCTGGCCCTGAGAGAGTTGCAGCAA
GCGGTCCACGCTGGTTTGCCCCAGCAGGCGAAAATCCTGTTTGATGGTGGTTAACGGCGGGATATAACAT
GAGCTGTCTTCGGTATCGTCGTATCCCACTACCGAGATATCCGCACCAACGCGCAGCCCGGACTCGGTAA
TGGCGCGCATTGCGCCCAGCGCCATCTGATCGTTGGCAACCAGCATCGCAGTGGGAACGATGCCCTCATT
CAGCATTTGCATGGTTTGTTGAAAACCGGACATGGCACTCCAGTCGCCTTCCCGTTCCGCTATCGGCTGA
ATTTGATTGCGAGTGAGATATTTATGCCAGCCAGCCAGACGCAGACGCGCCGAGACAGAACTTAATGGGC
CCGCTAACAGCGCGATTTGCTGGTGACCCAATGCGACCAGATGCTCCACGCCCAGTCGCGTACCGTCTTC
ATGGGAGAAAATAATACTGTTGATGGGTGTCTGGTCAGAGACATCAAGAAATAACGCCGGAACATTAGTG
CAGGCAGCTTCCACAGCAATGGCATCCTGGTCATCCAGCGGATAGTTAATGATCAGCCCACTGACGCGTT
GCGCGAGAAGATTGTGCACCGCCGCTTTACAGGCTTCGACGCCGCTTCGTTCTACCATCGACACCACCAC
GCTGGCACCCAGTTGATCGGCGCGAGATTTAATCGCCGCGACAATTTGCGACGGCGCGTGCAGGGCCAGA
CTGGAGGTGGCAACGCCAATCAGCAACGACTGTTTGCCCGCCAGTTGTTGTGCCACGCGGTTGGGAATGT
AATTCAGCTCCGCCATCGCCGCTTCCACTTTTTCCCGCGTTTTCGCAGAAACGTGGCTGGCCTGGTTCAC
CACGCGGGAAACGGTCTGATAAGAGACACCGGCATACTCTGCGACATCGTATAACGTTACTGGTTTCACA
TTCACCACCCTGAATTGACTCTCTTCCGGGCGCTATCATGCCATACCGCGAAAGGTTTTGCGCCATTCGA
TGGTGTCCGGGATCTCGACGCTCTCCCTTATGCGACTCCTGCATTAGGAAGCAGCCCAGTAGTAGGTTGA
GGCCGTTGAGCACCGCCGCCGCAAGGAATGGTGCATGCAAGGAGATGGCGCCCAACAGTCCCCCGGCCAC
GGGGCCTGCCACCATACCCACGCCGAAACAAGCGCTCATGAGCCCGAAGTGGCGAGCCCGATCTTCCCCA
TCGGTGATGTCGGCGATATAGGCGCCAGCAACCGCACCTGTGGCGCCGGTGATGCCGGCCACGATGCGTC
CGGCGTAGAGGATCGAGATCTCGATCCCGCGAAAT
